>Addgene plasmid #67673 | pME-BTK-PH | depositor full sequence | sequence record 117207 | pME-BTK-PH sequence 3082 bps
CTTTCCTGCGTTATCCCCTGATTCTGTGGATAACCGTATTACCGCCTTTGAGTGAGCTGATACCGCTCGC
CGCAGCCGAACGACCGAGCGCAGCGAGTCAGTGAGCGAGGAAGCGGAAGAGCGCCCAATACGCAAACCGC
CTCTCCCCGCGCGTTGGCCGATTCATTAATGCAGCTGGCACGACAGGTTTCCCGACTGGAAAGCGGGCAG
TGAGCGCAACGCAATTAATACGCGTACCGCTAGCCAGGAAGAGTTTGTAGAAACGCAAAAAGGCCATCCG
TCAGGATGGCCTTCTGCTTAGTTTGATGCCTGGCAGTTTATGGCGGGCGTCCTGCCCGCCACCCTCCGGG
CCGTTGCTTCACAACGTTCAAATCCGCTCCCGGCGGATTTGTCCTACTCAGGAGAGCGTTCACCGACAAA
CAACAGATAAAACGAAAGGCCCAGTCTTCCGACTGAGCCTTTCGTTTTATTTGATGCCTGGCAGTTCCCT
ACTCTCGCGTTAACGCTAGCATGGATGTTTTCCCAGTCACGACGTTGTAAAACGACGGCCAGTCTTAAGC
TCGGGCCCCAAATAATGATTTTATTTTGACTGATAGTGACCTGTTCGTTGCAACACATTGATGAGCAATG
CTTTTTTATAATGCCAACTTTGTACAAAAAAGCAGGCTGCCACCATGGCCGCAGTGATTCTGGAGAGCAT
CTTTCTGAAGCGATCCCAACAGAAAAAGAAAACATCACCTCTAAACTTCAAGAAGCGCCTGTTTCTCTTG
ACCGTGCACAAACTCTCCTACTATGAGTATGACTTTGAACGTGGGAGAAGAGGCAGTAAGAAGGGTTCAA
TAGATGTTGAGAAGATCACTTGTGTTGAAACAGTGGTTCCTGAAAAAAATCCTCCTCCAGAAAGACAGAT
TCCGAGAAGAGGTGAAGAGTCCAGTGAAATGGAGCAAATTTCAATCATTGAAAGGTTCCCTTATCCCTTC
CAGGTTGTATATGATGAAGGGCCTCTCTACGTCTTCTCCCCAACTGAAGAACTAAGGAAGCGGTGGATTC
ACCAGCTCAAAAACGTAATCCGGTACAACAGTGATCTGGTTCAGAAATATCACCCTTGCTTCTGGATCGA
TGGGCAGTATCTCTGCTGCTCTCAGACAGCCAAAAATGCTATGGGCTGCCAAATTTTGGAGAACAGGAAT
GGAAGCTTAAAACCGGACCCAGCTTTCTTGTACAAAGTTGGCATTATAAGAAAGCATTGCTTATCAATTT
GTTGCAACGAACAGGTCACTATCAGTCAAAATAAAATCATTATTTGCCATCCAGCTGATATCCCCTATAG
TGAGTCGTATTACATGGTCATAGCTGTTTCCTGGCAGCTCTGGCCCGTGTCTCAAAATCTCTGATGTTAC
ATTGCACAAGATAAAATAATATCATCATGAACAATAAAACTGTCTGCTTACATAAACAGTAATACAAGGG
GTGTTATGAGCCATATTCAACGGGAAACGTCGAGGCCGCGATTAAATTCCAACATGGATGCTGATTTATA
TGGGTATAAATGGGCTCGCGATAATGTCGGGCAATCAGGTGCGACAATCTATCGCTTGTATGGGAAGCCC
GATGCGCCAGAGTTGTTTCTGAAACATGGCAAAGGTAGCGTTGCCAATGATGTTACAGATGAGATGGTCA
GACTAAACTGGCTGACGGAATTTATGCCTCTTCCGACCATCAAGCATTTTATCCGTACTCCTGATGATGC
ATGGTTACTCACCACTGCGATCCCCGGAAAAACAGCATTCCAGGTATTAGAAGAATATCCTGATTCAGGT
GAAAATATTGTTGATGCGCTGGCAGTGTTCCTGCGCCGGTTGCATTCGATTCCTGTTTGTAATTGTCCTT
TTAACAGCGATCGCGTATTTCGTCTCGCTCAGGCGCAATCACGAATGAATAACGGTTTGGTTGATGCGAG
TGATTTTGATGACGAGCGTAATGGCTGGCCTGTTGAACAAGTCTGGAAAGAAATGCATAAACTTTTGCCA
TTCTCACCGGATTCAGTCGTCACTCATGGTGATTTCTCACTTGATAACCTTATTTTTGACGAGGGGAAAT
TAATAGGTTGTATTGATGTTGGACGAGTCGGAATCGCAGACCGATACCAGGATCTTGCCATCCTATGGAA
CTGCCTCGGTGAGTTTTCTCCTTCATTACAGAAACGGCTTTTTCAAAAATATGGTATTGATAATCCTGAT
ATGAATAAATTGCAGTTTCATTTGATGCTCGATGAGTTTTTCTAATCAGAATTGGTTAATTGGTTGTAAC
ACTGGCAGAGCATTACGCTGACTTGACGGGACGGCGCAAGCTCATGACCAAAATCCCTTAACGTGAGTTA
CGCGTCGTTCCACTGAGCGTCAGACCCCGTAGAAAAGATCAAAGGATCTTCTTGAGATCCTTTTTTTCTG
CGCGTAATCTGCTGCTTGCAAACAAAAAAACCACCGCTACCAGCGGTGGTTTGTTTGCCGGATCAAGAGC
TACCAACTCTTTTTCCGAAGGTAACTGGCTTCAGCAGAGCGCAGATACCAAATACTGTTCTTCTAGTGTA
GCCGTAGTTAGGCCACCACTTCAAGAACTCTGTAGCACCGCCTACATACCTCGCTCTGCTAATCCTGTTA
CCAGTGGCTGCTGCCAGTGGCGATAAGTCGTGTCTTACCGGGTTGGACTCAAGACGATAGTTACCGGATA
AGGCGCAGCGGTCGGGCTGAACGGGGGGTTCGTGCACACAGCCCAGCTTGGAGCGAACGACCTACACCGA
ACTGAGATACCTACAGCGTGAGCTATGAGAAAGCGCCACGCTTCCCGAAGGGAGAAAGGCGGACAGGTAT
CCGGTAAGCGGCAGGGTCGGAACAGGAGAGCGCACGAGGGAGCTTCCAGGGGGAAACGCCTGGTATCTTT
ATAGTCCTGTCGGGTTTCGCCACCTCTGACTTGAGCGTCGATTTTTGTGATGCTCGTCAGGGGGGCGGAG
CCTATGGAAAAACGCCAGCAACGCGGCCTTTTTACGGTTCCTGGCCTTTTGCTGGCCTTTTGCTCACATG
TT
Features (pLannotate 1.2.2; 10 found; start..end, strand, type, name):
    121..213     +  CDS            lacI (fragment): lac repressor; lacI; The lac repressor binds to the lac operator to inhibit transcription in E. coli. This inhibition can be relieved by adding lactose or isopropyl-β-D-thiogalactopyranoside (IPTG).
    268..295     -  terminator     rrnB T2 terminator: transcription terminator T2 from the E. coli rrnB gene
    427..470     +  terminator     rrnB T1 terminator: Escherichia coli rrnB; transcription terminator T1 from the E. coli rrnB gene
    517..553     -  CDS            lacZα (fragment): LacZα fragment of β-galactosidase; lacZ fragment
    569..668     +  protein_bind   attL1: mutant version of attL; recombination site for the Gateway® LR reaction LR Clonase™
    675..1205    +  CDS            BTK (fragment): BTK_HUMAN - Also known as AGMX1, ATK, BPK. Experimental evidence at protein level: Swiss-Prot protein existence level 1. Non-receptor tyrosine kinase indispensable for B lymphocyte development, differentiation and signaling. Binding of antigen to the B-cell antigen receptor (BCR) triggers signaling that ultimately leads to B-cell activation. After BCR engagement and activation at the plasma membrane, phosphorylates PLCG2 at several sites, igniting the downstream signaling pathway through calcium mobilization, followed by activation of the protein kinase C (PKC) family members. PLCG2 phosphoryl
   1207..1306    -  protein_bind   attL2: mutant version of attL; recombination site for the Gateway® LR reaction LR Clonase™
   1324..1342    -  promoter       T7 promoter: promoter for bacteriophage T7 RNA polymerase
   1476..2285    +  CDS            KanR: aminoglycoside phosphotransferase; aph(3')-Ia; confers resistance to kanamycin in bacteria or G418 (Geneticin®) in eukaryotes
   2432..3020    +  rep_origin     ori: high-copy-number ColE1/pMB1/pBR322/pUC origin of replication
