>Addgene plasmid #67673 | pME-BTK-PH | depositor full sequence | sequence record 130349 | pME-BTK-PH sequence 3082 bps
CTTTCCTGCGTTATCCCCTGATTCTGTGGATAACCGTATTACCGCCTTTGAGTGAGCTGATACCGCTCGC
CGCAGCCGAACGACCGAGCGCAGCGAGTCAGTGAGCGAGGAAGCGGAAGAGCGCCCAATACGCAAACCGC
CTCTCCCCGCGCGTTGGCCGATTCATTAATGCAGCTGGCACGACAGGTTTCCCGACTGGAAAGCGGGCAG
TGAGCGCAACGCAATTAATACGCGTACCGCTAGCCAGGAAGAGTTTGTAGAAACGCAAAAAGGCCATCCG
TCAGGATGGCCTTCTGCTTAGTTTGATGCCTGGCAGTTTATGGCGGGCGTCCTGCCCGCCACCCTCCGGG
CCGTTGCTTCACAACGTTCAAATCCGCTCCCGGCGGATTTGTCCTACTCAGGAGAGCGTTCACCGACAAA
CAACAGATAAAACGAAAGGCCCAGTCTTCCGACTGAGCCTTTCGTTTTATTTGATGCCTGGCAGTTCCCT
ACTCTCGCGTTAACGCTAGCATGGATGTTTTCCCAGTCACGACGTTGTAAAACGACGGCCAGTCTTAAGC
TCGGGCCCCAAATAATGATTTTATTTTGACTGATAGTGACCTGTTCGTTGCAACAAATTGATGAGCAATG
CTTTTTTATAATGCCAACTTTGTACAAAAAAGCAGGCTGCCACCATGGCCGCAGTGATTCTGGAGAGCAT
CTTTCTGAAGCGATCCCAACAGAAAAAGAAAACATCACCTCTAAACTTCAAGAAGCGCCTGTTTCTCTTG
ACCGTGCACAAACTCTCCTACTATGAGTATGACTTTGAACGTGGGAGAAGAGGCAGTAAGAAGGGTTCAA
TAGATGTTGAGAAGATCACTTGTGTTGAAACAGTGGTTCCTGAAAAAAATCCTCCTCCAGAAAGACAGAT
TCCGAGAAGAGGTGAAGAGTCCAGTGAAATGGAGCAAATTTCAATCATTGAAAGGTTCCCTTATCCCTTC
CAGGTTGTATATGATGAAGGGCCTCTCTACGTCTTCTCCCCAACTGAAGAACTAAGGAAGCGGTGGATTC
ACCAGCTCAAAAACGTAATCCGGTACAACAGTGATCTGGTTCAGAAATATCACCCTTGCTTCTGGATCGA
TGGGCAGTATCTCTGCTGCTCTCAGACAGCCAAAAATGCTATGGGCTGCCAAATTTTGGAGAACAGGAAT
GGAAGCTTAAAACCGGACCCAGCTTTCTTGTACAAAGTTGGCATTATAAGAAAGCATTGCTTATCAATTT
GTTGCAACGAACAGGTCACTATCAGTCAAAATAAAATCATTATTTGCCATCCAGCTGATATCCCCTATAG
TGAGTCGTATTACATGGTCATAGCTGTTTCCTGGCAGCTCTGGCCCGTGTCTCAAAATCTCTGATGTTAC
ATTGCACAAGATAAAATAATATCATCATGAACAATAAAACTGTCTGCTTACATAAACAGTAATACAAGGG
GTGTTATGAGCCATATTCAACGGGAAACGTCGAGGCCGCGATTAAATTCCAACATGGATGCTGATTTATA
TGGGTATAAATGGGCTCGCGATAATGTCGGGCAATCAGGTGCGACAATCTATCGCTTGTATGGGAAGCCC
GATGCGCCAGAGTTGTTTCTGAAACATGGCAAAGGTAGCGTTGCCAATGATGTTACAGATGAGATGGTCA
GACTAAACTGGCTGACGGAATTTATGCCTCTTCCGACCATCAAGCATTTTATCCGTACTCCTGATGATGC
ATGGTTACTCACCACTGCGATCCCCGGAAAAACAGCATTCCAGGTATTAGAAGAATATCCTGATTCAGGT
GAAAATATTGTTGATGCGCTGGCAGTGTTCCTGCGCCGGTTGCATTCGATTCCTGTTTGTAATTGTCCTT
TTAACAGCGATCGCGTATTTCGTCTCGCTCAGGCGCAATCACGAATGAATAACGGTTTGGTTGATGCGAG
TGATTTTGATGACGAGCGTAATGGCTGGCCTGTTGAACAAGTCTGGAAAGAAATGCATAAACTTTTGCCA
TTCTCACCGGATTCAGTCGTCACTCATGGTGATTTCTCACTTGATAACCTTATTTTTGACGAGGGGAAAT
TAATAGGTTGTATTGATGTTGGACGAGTCGGAATCGCAGACCGATACCAGGATCTTGCCATCCTATGGAA
CTGCCTCGGTGAGTTTTCTCCTTCATTACAGAAACGGCTTTTTCAAAAATATGGTATTGATAATCCTGAT
ATGAATAAATTGCAGTTTCATTTGATGCTCGATGAGTTTTTCTAATCAGAATTGGTTAATTGGTTGTAAC
ACTGGCAGAGCATTACGCTGACTTGACGGGACGGCGCAAGCTCATGACCAAAATCCCTTAACGTGAGTTA
CGCGTCGTTCCACTGAGCGTCAGACCCCGTAGAAAAGATCAAAGGATCTTCTTGAGATCCTTTTTTTCTG
CGCGTAATCTGCTGCTTGCAAACAAAAAAACCACCGCTACCAGCGGTGGTTTGTTTGCCGGATCAAGAGC
TACCAACTCTTTTTCCGAAGGTAACTGGCTTCAGCAGAGCGCAGATACCAAATACTGTTCTTCTAGTGTA
GCCGTAGTTAGGCCACCACTTCAAGAACTCTGTAGCACCGCCTACATACCTCGCTCTGCTAATCCTGTTA
CCAGTGGCTGCTGCCAGTGGCGATAAGTCGTGTCTTACCGGGTTGGACTCAAGACGATAGTTACCGGATA
AGGCGCAGCGGTCGGGCTGAACGGGGGGTTCGTGCACACAGCCCAGCTTGGAGCGAACGACCTACACCGA
ACTGAGATACCTACAGCGTGAGCTATGAGAAAGCGCCACGCTTCCCGAAGGGAGAAAGGCGGACAGGTAT
CCGGTAAGCGGCAGGGTCGGAACAGGAGAGCGCACGAGGGAGCTTCCAGGGGGAAACGCCTGGTATCTTT
ATAGTCCTGTCGGGTTTCGCCACCTCTGACTTGAGCGTCGATTTTTGTGATGCTCGTCAGGGGGGCGGAG
CCTATGGAAAAACGCCAGCAACGCGGCCTTTTTACGGTTCCTGGCCTTTTGCTGGCCTTTTGCTCACATG
TT
Features (pLannotate 1.2.2; 10 found; start..end, strand, type, name):
    121..213     +  CDS            lacI (fragment): lac repressor; lacI; The lac repressor binds to the lac operator to inhibit transcription in E. coli. This inhibition can be relieved by adding lactose or isopropyl-β-D-thiogalactopyranoside (IPTG).
    268..295     -  terminator     rrnB T2 terminator: transcription terminator T2 from the E. coli rrnB gene
    427..470     +  terminator     rrnB T1 terminator: Escherichia coli rrnB; transcription terminator T1 from the E. coli rrnB gene
    517..553     -  CDS            lacZα (fragment): LacZα fragment of β-galactosidase; lacZ fragment
    569..668     +  protein_bind   attL1: mutant version of attL; recombination site for the Gateway® LR reaction LR Clonase™
    675..1205    +  CDS            BTK (fragment): BTK_HUMAN - Also known as AGMX1, ATK, BPK. Experimental evidence at protein level: Swiss-Prot protein existence level 1. Non-receptor tyrosine kinase indispensable for B lymphocyte development, differentiation and signaling. Binding of antigen to the B-cell antigen receptor (BCR) triggers signaling that ultimately leads to B-cell activation. After BCR engagement and activation at the plasma membrane, phosphorylates PLCG2 at several sites, igniting the downstream signaling pathway through calcium mobilization, followed by activation of the protein kinase C (PKC) family members. PLCG2 phosphoryl
   1207..1306    -  protein_bind   attL2: mutant version of attL; recombination site for the Gateway® LR reaction LR Clonase™
   1324..1342    -  promoter       T7 promoter: promoter for bacteriophage T7 RNA polymerase
   1476..2285    +  CDS            KanR: aminoglycoside phosphotransferase; aph(3')-Ia; confers resistance to kanamycin in bacteria or G418 (Geneticin®) in eukaryotes
   2432..3020    +  rep_origin     ori: high-copy-number ColE1/pMB1/pBR322/pUC origin of replication
