[The description below was written by a language model from this plasmid's Addgene catalogue record and pLannotate feature annotations shown in this document.]
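Description:
pME-BTK-PH is a Gateway multisite middle entry clone built on the pDONR 221 backbone. It is a small (about 3.1 kb) bacterial plasmid that serves as a donor of a coding module rather than as an expression vector. It replicates in E. coli from a high-copy ColE1/pUC-type origin and is selected with kanamycin through an aminoglycoside phosphotransferase (KanR) gene. Upstream of the cloning region lie the rrnB T1 and T2 transcription terminators, which insulate the insert from read-through transcription originating in the backbone. The short lacI and lacZα fragments and the T7 promoter found by annotation are backbone remnants flanking the recombination cassette, and M13 forward and reverse sites are used for sequencing across it.

The payload is BTK-PH-NS, a fragment of roughly 530 bp that matches human Bruton's tyrosine kinase (BTK) and corresponds, by name, to its pleckstrin homology domain, although the catalogue lists the insert species as synthetic. PH domains of this kind are commonly used as lipid-binding membrane probes, but the record does not state this purpose. The insert sits between attL1 and attL2 sites, so an LR Clonase reaction can transfer it, together with 5′ and 3′ entry elements, into a multisite destination vector. Because the open reading frame lacks a stop codon, it can be read through into a C-terminal partner supplied by a 3′ entry clone, such as a fluorescent protein or other tag. No eukaryotic promoter is present, so expression depends on the elements combined with it during recombination. The associated publication concerns modular detection of GFP-labelled proteins for electron microscopy in cells and organisms, suggesting this clone was used to build tagged fusion constructs for that work.
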