Addgene plasmid #67673: pME-BTK-PH
Purpose: Gateway entry clone containing BTK-PH with no stop codon
Depositing lab: Rob Parton. Depositing organization: University of Queensland, Institute for Molecular Bioscience. Publication: Modular Detection of GFP-Labeled Proteins for Rapid Screening by Electron Microscopy in Cells and Organisms. Ariotti N, Hall TE, Rae J, Ferguson C, McMahon KA, Martel N, Webb RE, Webb RI, Teasdale RD, Parton RG. Dev Cell. 2015 Nov 23;35(4):513-25. doi: 10.1016/j.devcel.2015.10.016. Epub 2015 Nov 12. PubMed 26585296.
Backbone
  Vector backbone: pDONR 221
  Backbone manufacturer: Invitrogen
  Vector type: Gateway multisite middle entry clone
Growth in bacteria
  Bacterial resistance: Kanamycin, 50 μg/mL
  Growth temperature: 37°C
  Growth strain: DH5alpha
  Copy number: High Copy
Gene/Insert
  Gene/Insert name: BTK-PH-NS
  Species: Synthetic
  Cloning method: Gateway Cloning
  Sequencing primers: 5′ M13F; 3′ M13R
Terms and licenses: Academic/Nonprofit Terms; Industry Terms: Not Available to Industry
How to cite: pME-BTK-PH was a gift from Rob Parton (Addgene plasmid # 67673 ; http://n2t.net/addgene:67673 ; RRID:Addgene_67673)
