>Addgene plasmid #67673 | pME-BTK-PH | addgene partial sequence | sequence record 130348 | M13-F20 5'-TGTAAAACGACGGCCAGT-3'
TTGACTGATAGTGACCTGTTCGTTGCAACAAATTGATGAGCAATGCTTTTTTATAATGCCAACTTTGTAC
AAAAAAGCAGGCTGCCACCATGGCCGCAGTGATTCTGGAGAGCATCTTTCTGAAGCGATCCCAACAGAAA
AAGAAAACATCACCTCTAAACTTCAAGAAGCGCCTGTTTCTCTTGACCGTGCACAAACTCTCCTACTATG
AGTATGACTTTGAACGTGGGAGAAGAGGCAGTAAGAAGGGTTCAATAGATGTTGAGAAGATCACTTGTGT
TGAAACAGTGGTTCCTGAAAAAAATCCTCCTCCAGAAAGACAGATTCCGAGAAGAGGTGAAGAGTCCAGT
GAAATGGAGCAAATTTCAATCATTGAAAGGTTCCCTTATCCCTTCCAGGTTGTATATGATGAAGGGCCTC
TCTACGTCTTCTCCCCAACTGAAGAACTAAGGAAGCGGTGGATTCACCAGCTCAAAAACGTAATCCGGTA
CAACAGTGATCTGGTTCAGAAATATCACCCTTGCTTCTGGATCGATGGGCAGTATCTCTGCTGCTCTCAG
ACAGCCAAAAATGCTATGGGCTGCCAAATTTTGGAGAACAGGAATGGAAGCTTAAAACCGGACCCAGCTT
TCTTGTACAAAGTTGGCATTATAAGAAAGCATTGCTTATCAATTTGTTGCAACGAACAGGTCACTATCAG
TCA
