>Addgene plasmid #67673 | pME-BTK-PH | addgene partial sequence | sequence record 130448 | M13-Rev 5'-CAGGAAACAGCTATGACC-3'
GCTGGATGGCAAATAATGATTTTATTTTGACTGATAGTGACCTGTTCGTTGCAACAAATTGATAAGCAAT
GCTTTCTTATAATGCCAACTTTGTACAAGAAAGCTGGGTCCGGTTTTAAGCTTCCATTCCTGTTCTCCAA
AATTTGGCAGCCCATAGCATTTTTGGCTGTCTGAGAGCAGCAGAGATACTGCCCATCGATCCAGAAGCAA
GGGTGATATTTCTGAACCAGATCACTGTTGTACCGGATTACGTTTTTGAGCTGGTGAATCCACCGCTTCC
TTAGTTCTTCAGTTGGGGAGAAGACGTAGAGAGGCCCTTCATCATATACAACCTGGAAGGGATAAGGGAA
CCTTTCAATGATTGAAATTTGCTCCATTTCACTGGACTCTTCACCTCTTCTCGGAATCTGTCTTTCTGGA
GGAGGATTTTTTTCAGGAACCACTGTTTCAACACAAGTGATCTTCTCAACATCTATTGAACCCTTCTTAC
TGCCTCTTCTCCCACGTTCAAAGTCATACTCATAGTAGGAGAGTTTGTGCACGGTCAAGAGAAACAGGCG
CTTCTTGAAGTTTAGAGGTGATGTTTTCTTTTTCTGTTGGGATCGCTTCAGAAAGATGCTCTCCAGAATC
ACTGCGGCCATGGTGGCAGCCTGCTTT
